Addgene plasmid #103487: LSB-hsa-miR-369-5p
Purpose: Used to sense miRNA activity using fluorescence based tools. hsa-miR-369-5p target in 3' UTR of of mKate. miRNA activity can be measured by the repression of mKate2 relative to EBFP2 fluorescent proteins . Plasmid is inherently unstable; please see Depositor Comments
Depositing lab: Ron Weiss. Depositing organization: Massachusetts Institute of Technology. Publication: A mixed antagonistic/synergistic miRNA repression model enables accurate predictions of multi-input miRNA sensor activity. Gam JJ, Babb J, Weiss R. Nat Commun. 2018 Jun 22;9(1):2430. doi: 10.1038/s41467-018-04575-0. PubMed 29934631.
Backbone
  Vector backbone: Low Sensor Backbone (LSB)
  Vector type: Mammalian Expression, Synthetic Biology
Growth in bacteria
  Bacterial resistance: Ampicillin and Kanamycin, 100 & 50 μg/mL
  Growth temperature: 30°C
  Growth strain: NEB Stable
  Copy number: High Copy
Gene/Insert
  Gene/Insert name: hsa-miR-369-5p target
  Species: H. sapiens (human)
  Entrez Gene: MIR369 (a.k.a. MIR369-3, MIRN369, MIRN369-3, hsa-mir-369, mir-369)
  Promoter: EF-1a
  Cloning method: Gibson Cloning
Terms and licenses: Academic/Nonprofit Terms; Industry Terms: Not Available to Industry
Depositor comments: Please note that this plasmid is inherently unstable due to a repeating poly A element. We recommend performing a diagnostic digest on multiple colonies upon receipt. The depositors would like to note the presence of several discrepancies between the depositor sequence and physical plasmid sequence. In particular, the sequences upstream and downstream of the puromycin coding region have 10 bp insertions which do not affect the ability to perform puromycin selection. The sequences for those regions within the physical plasmids are as follows: Upstream of Puro: GAATTCGACCGCCTGTCTCAAGGTGCCACC; Downstream of Puro: GCTTTGAGACTACGCGTGAATTCACTCCTC.
How to cite: LSB-hsa-miR-369-5p was a gift from Ron Weiss (Addgene plasmid # 103487 ; http://n2t.net/addgene:103487 ; RRID:Addgene_103487)
