[The description below was written by a language model from this plasmid's Addgene catalogue record and pLannotate feature annotations shown in this document.]
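Description:
LSB-hsa-miR-369-5p is an 11 kb mammalian expression plasmid built on the Low Sensor Backbone (LSB), designed as a two-colour fluorescent sensor of human miR-369-5p activity. It replicates in E. coli from a high-copy ColE1/pUC-type origin and carries both an ampicillin resistance gene (β-lactamase with its own promoter) and a kanamycin resistance gene (aph(3')-Ia), so it is maintained under dual selection. A puromycin N-acetyltransferase coding sequence followed by a rabbit β-globin polyadenylation signal is also present for selection in mammalian cells. No promoter is annotated directly upstream of it, and the depositor notes short insertions flanking this region in the physical plasmid that do not impair puromycin selection.

The payload consists of two parallel transcription units, each driven by the human EF-1α core promoter with intron A and terminated by a β-globin poly(A) signal. Gateway attB4, attB1 and attB2 sites around the promoters and coding sequences are scars of modular assembly. The first unit expresses the red fluorescent protein mKate2. According to the record, the hsa-miR-369-5p target sequence lies in its 3' UTR, though the target itself is not annotated in the feature table. The second unit expresses the blue protein EBFP2 without a target site and serves as an internal reference for delivery and expression level. When miR-369-5p is active in a transfected cell, the mKate2 transcript is repressed while EBFP2 is unaffected, so the mKate2-to-EBFP2 ratio reports miRNA activity. The three repeated poly(A) elements, along with the duplicated promoters, make the plasmid recombination-prone. The depositor describes it as inherently unstable and advises checking several colonies by diagnostic digest.
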