Features (pLannotate 1.2.2; 28 found; start..end, strand, type, name):
     87..675     -  rep_origin     ori: high-copy-number ColE1/pMB1/pBR322/pUC origin of replication
    846..1706    -  CDS            AmpR: β-lactamase; bla; confers resistance to ampicillin, carbenicillin, and related antibiotics
   1707..1778    -  promoter       AmpR promoter: bla
   1857..2456    +  CDS            PuroR: puromycin N-acetyltransferase; pac from Streptomyces alboniger; confers resistance to puromycin
   2461..2541    +  CDS            HBB (fragment): HBB_PONPY - Experimental evidence at transcript level: Swiss-Prot protein existence level 2. Involved in oxygen transport from the lung to the various peripheral tissues. From Pongo pygmaeus (Bornean orangutan).
   2612..2667    +  polyA_signal   β-globin poly(A) signal: rabbit β-globin polyadenylation signal (Gil and Proudfoot, 1987)
   3646..3666    +  protein_bind   attB4: mutant version of attB; core recombination site for the Gateway® BP reaction BP Clonase™
   3734..3945    +  promoter       EF-1α core promoter: core promoter for human elongation factor EF-1α
   3946..4884    +  intron         EF-1α intron A: intron upstream of the start codon of human EF-1α
   4911..4931    +  protein_bind   attB1: mutant version of attB; core recombination site for the Gateway® BP reaction BP Clonase™
   4951..5646    +  CDS            mKate2: mKate2 is a basic (constitutively fluorescent) red fluorescent protein published in 2009, derived from Entacmaea quadricolor. It is reported to be a rapidly-maturing monomer with moderate acid sensitivity.
   5666..5690    -  protein_bind   attB2: mutant version of attB; recombination site for the Gateway® BP reaction BP Clonase™
   5834..5908    +  CDS            HBB (fragment): HBB_PONPY - Experimental evidence at transcript level: Swiss-Prot protein existence level 2. Involved in oxygen transport from the lung to the various peripheral tissues. From Pongo pygmaeus (Bornean orangutan).
   5979..6034    +  polyA_signal   β-globin poly(A) signal: rabbit β-globin polyadenylation signal (Gil and Proudfoot, 1987)
   6418..6443    +  misc_feature   SA: splice acceptor site
   7115..7135    +  protein_bind   attB4: mutant version of attB; core recombination site for the Gateway® BP reaction BP Clonase™
   7203..7414    +  promoter       EF-1α core promoter: core promoter for human elongation factor EF-1α
   7415..8353    +  intron         EF-1α intron A: intron upstream of the start codon of human EF-1α
   8380..8400    +  protein_bind   attB1: mutant version of attB; core recombination site for the Gateway® BP reaction BP Clonase™
   8411..9127    +  CDS            EBFP2: EBFP2 is a basic (constitutively fluorescent) blue fluorescent protein published in 2007, derived from Aequorea victoria. It is reported to be a rapidly-maturing monomer with moderate acid sensitivity.
   9135..9159    -  protein_bind   attB2: mutant version of attB; recombination site for the Gateway® BP reaction BP Clonase™
   9163..9243    +  CDS            HBB (fragment): HBB_PONPY - Experimental evidence at transcript level: Swiss-Prot protein existence level 2. Involved in oxygen transport from the lung to the various peripheral tissues. From Pongo pygmaeus (Bornean orangutan).
   9314..9369    +  polyA_signal   β-globin poly(A) signal: rabbit β-globin polyadenylation signal (Gil and Proudfoot, 1987)
   9752..9774    -  protein_bind   lac operator (fragment): The lac repressor binds to the lac operator to inhibit transcription in E. coli. This inhibition can be relieved by adding lactose or isopropyl-β-D-thiogalactopyranoside (IPTG). lac repressor encoded by lacI
   9778..9808    -  promoter       lac promoter: promoter for the E. coli lac operon
   9823..9844    -  protein_bind   CAP binding site: CAP binding activates transcription in the presence of cAMP. E. coli catabolite activator protein
   9857..9896    -  CDS            lacI (fragment): lac repressor; lacI; The lac repressor binds to the lac operator to inhibit transcription in E. coli. This inhibition can be relieved by adding lactose or isopropyl-β-D-thiogalactopyranoside (IPTG).
  10069..10878   +  CDS            KanR: aminoglycoside phosphotransferase; aph(3')-Ia; confers resistance to kanamycin in bacteria or G418 (Geneticin®) in eukaryotes
>Addgene plasmid #103487 | LSB-hsa-miR-369-5p | depositor full sequence | sequence record 196023 | Full Sequence
AATTGAGGGGATAACGCAGGAAAGAACATGTGAGCAAAAGGCCAGCAAAAGGCCAGGAACCGTAAAAAGG
CCGCGTTGCTGGCGTTTTTCCATAGGCTCCGCCCCCCTGACGAGCATCACAAAAATCGACGCTCAAGTCA
GAGGTGGCGAAACCCGACAGGACTATAAAGATACCAGGCGTTTCCCCCTGGAAGCTCCCTCGTGCGCTCT
CCTGTTCCGACCCTGCCGCTTACCGGATACCTGTCCGCCTTTCTCCCTTCGGGAAGCGTGGCGCTTTCTC
ATAGCTCACGCTGTAGGTATCTCAGTTCGGTGTAGGTCGTTCGCTCCAAGCTGGGCTGTGTGCACGAACC
CCCCGTTCAGCCCGACCGCTGCGCCTTATCCGGTAACTATCGTCTTGAGTCCAACCCGGTAAGACACGAC
TTATCGCCACTGGCAGCAGCCACTGGTAACAGGATTAGCAGAGCGAGGTATGTAGGCGGTGCTACAGAGT
TCTTGAAGTGGTGGCCTAACTACGGCTACACTAGAAGAACAGTATTTGGTATCTGCGCTCTGCTGAAGCC
AGTTACCTTCGGAAAAAGAGTTGGTAGCTCTTGATCCGGCAAACAAACCACCGCTGGTAGCGGTGGTTTT
TTTGTTTGCAAGCAGCAGATTACGCGCAGAAAAAAAGGATCTCAAGAAGATCCTTTGATCTTTTCTACGG
GGTCTGACGCTCAGTGGAACGAAAACTCACGTTAAGGGATTTTGGTCATGAGATTATCAAAAAGGATCTT
CACCTAGATCCTTTTAAATTAAAAATGAAGTTTTAAATCAATCTAAAGTATATATGAGTAAACTTGGTCT
GACAGTTACCAATGCTTAATCAGTGAGGCACCTATCTCAGCGATCTGTCTATTTCGTTCATCCATAGTTG
CCTGACTCCCCGTCGTGTAGATAACTACGATACGGGAGGGCTTACCATCTGGCCCCAGTGCTGCAATGAT
ACCGCGAGAACCACGCTCACCGGCTCCAGATTTATCAGCAATAAACCAGCCAGCCGGAAGGGCCGAGCGC
AGAAGTGGTCCTGCAACTTTATCCGCCTCCATCCAGTCTATTAATTGTTGCCGGGAAGCTAGAGTAAGTA
GTTCGCCAGTTAATAGTTTGCGCAACGTTGTTGCCATTGCTACAGGCATCGTGGTGTCACGCTCGTCGTT
TGGTATGGCTTCATTCAGCTCCGGTTCCCAACGATCAAGGCGAGTTACATGATCCCCCATGTTGTGCAAA
AAAGCGGTTAGCTCCTTCGGTCCTCCGATCGTTGTCAGAAGTAAGTTGGCCGCAGTGTTATCACTCATGG
TTATGGCAGCACTGCATAATTCTCTTACTGTCATGCCATCCGTAAGATGCTTTTCTGTGACTGGTGAGTA
CTCAACCAAGTCATTCTGAGAATAGTGTATGCGGCGACCGAGTTGCTCTTGCCCGGCGTCAATACGGGAT
AATACCGCGCCACATAGCAGAACTTTAAAAGTGCTCATCATTGGAAAACGTTCTTCGGGGCGAAAACTCT
CAAGGATCTTACCGCTGTTGAGATCCAGTTCGATGTAACCCACTCGTGCACCCAACTGATCTTCAGCATC
TTTTACTTTCACCAGCGTTTCTGGGTGAGCAAAAACAGGAAGGCAAAATGCCGCAAAAAAGGGAATAAGG
GCGACACGGAAATGTTGAATACTCATACTCTTCCTTTTTCAATATTATTGAAGCATTTATCAGGGTTATT
GTCTCATGAGCGGATACATATTTGAATGTAGCTCCGAATTTCTCGAGGGCTTGTCGACGACGGCGGTCTC
CGTCGTCAGGATCATGAATTCGACCCGCCTGCCACCATGACCGAGTACAAGCCCACGGTGCGCCTCGCCA
CCCGCGACGACGTCCCCCGGGCCGTACGCACCCTCGCCGCCGCGTTCGCCGACTACCCCGCCACGCGCCA
CACCGTCGACCCGGACCGCCACATCGAGCGGGTCACCGAGCTGCAAGAACTCTTCCTCACGCGCGTCGGG
CTCGACATCGGCAAGGTGTGGGTCGCGGACGACGGCGCCGCGGTGGCGGTCTGGACCACGCCGGAGAGCG
TCGAAGCGGGGGCGGTGTTCGCCGAGATCGGCCCGCGCATGGCCGAGTTGAGCGGTTCCCGGCTGGCCGC
GCAGCAACAGATGGAAGGCCTCCTGGCGCCGCACCGGCCCAAGGAGCCCGCGTGGTTCCTGGCCACCGTC
GGCGTCTCGCCCGACCACCAGGGCAAGGGTCTGGGCAGCGCCGTCGTGCTCCCCGGAGTGGAGGCGGCCG
AGCGCGCCGGGGTGCCCGCCTTCCTGGAGACATCCGCGCCCCGCAACCTCCCCTTCTACGAGCGGCTCGG
CTTCACCGTCACCGCCGACGTCGAGGTGCCCGAAGGACCGCGCACCTGGTGCATGACCCGCAAGCCCGGT
GCCTGATACGCGTGAATTCACTCCTCAGGTGCAGGCTGCCTATCAGAAGGTGGTGGCTGGTGTGGCCAAT
GCCCTGGCTCACAAATACCACTGAGATCTTTTTCCCTCTGCCAAAAATTATGGGGACATCATGAAGCCCC
TTGAGCATCTGACTTCTGGCTAATAAAGGAAATTTATTTTCATTGCAATAGTGTGTTGGAATTTTTTGTG
TCTCTCACTCGGAAGGACATATGGGAGGGCAAATCATTTAAAACATCAGAATGAGTATTTGGTTTAGAGT
TTGGCAACATATGCCCATATGCTGGCTGCCATGAACAAAGGTTGGCTATAAAGAGGTCATCAGTATATGA
AACAGCCCCCTGCTGTCCATTCCTTATTCCATAGAAAAGCCTTGACTTGAGGTTAGATTTTTTTTATATT
TTGTTTTGTGTTATTTTTTTCTTTAACATCCCTAAAATTTTCCTTACATGTTTTACTAGCCAGATTTTTC
CTCCTCTCCTGACTACTCCCAGTCATAGCTGTCCCTCTTCTCTTATGGAGATCCCTCGACCTGCAGCCCA
AGCTTGAATTCTCTAGAATTACCCTGTTATCCCTATGCTTGGTTTACCGAGCTCTTATTGGTTTTCAAAC
TTCATTGACTGTGCCCAACGCGCCTGGGAGCTCACGGGGACAGCCCCCCCCCAAAGCCCCCAGGGATGTA
ATTACGTCCCTCCCCCGCTAGGGGGCAGCAGCGAGCCGCCCGGGGCTCCGCTCCGGTCCGGCGCTCCCCC
CGCATCCCCGAGCCGGCAGCGTGCGGGGACAGCCCGGGCACGGGGAAGGTGGCACGGGATCGCTTTCCTC
TGAACGCTTCTCGCTGCTCTTTGAGCCTGCAGACACCTGGGGGGATACGGGGAAAAAGCTAGGCTGAAAG
ACCGGTTCTTAGAATGACACGCGCCTGGGAGCTCACGGGGACAGCCCCCCCCCAAAGCCCCCAGGGATGT
AATTACGTCCCTCCCCCGCTAGGGGGCAGCAGCGAGCCGCCCGGGGCTCCGCTCCGGTCCGGCGCTCCCC
CCGCATCCCCGAGCCGGCAGCGTGCGGGGACAGCCCGGGCACGGGGAAGGTGGCACGGGATCGCTTTCCT
CTGAACGCTTCTCGCTGCTCTTTGAGCCTGCAGACACCTGGGGGGATACGGGGAAAAAGCTAACTTCTGA
GACGACAACTTTGTATAGAAAAGTTGGCTCCGAATTCGCCCTTGACAGCAGAGATCCAGTTTGGTTAATT
AATTGGCTCCGGTGCCCGTCAGTGGGCAGAGCGCACATCGCCCACAGTCCCCGAGAAGTTGTGGGGAGGG
GTCGGCAATTGAACCGGTGCCTAGAGAAGGTGGCGCGGGGTAAACTGGGAAAGTGATGTCGTGTACTGGC
TCCGCCTTTTTCCCGAGGGTGGGGGAGAACCGTATATAAGTGCAGTAGTCGCCGTGAACGTTCTTTTTCG
CAACGGGTTTGCCGCCAGAACACAGGTAAGTGCCGTGTGTGGTTCCCGCGGGCCTGGCCTCTTTACGGGT
TATGGCCCTTGCGTGCCTTGAATTACTTCCACCTGGCTGCAGTACGTGATTCTTGATCCCGAGCTTCGGG
TTGGAAGTGGGTGGGAGAGTTCGAGGCCTTGCGCTTAAGGAGCCCCTTCGCCTCGTGCTTGAGTTGAGGC
CTGGCCTGGGCGCTGGGGCCGCCGCGTGCGAATCTGGTGGCACCTTCGCGCCTGTCTCGCTGCTTTCGAT
AAGTCTCTAGCCATTTAAAATTTTTGATGACCTGCTGCGACGCTTTTTTTCTGGCAAGATAGTCTTGTAA
ATGCGGGCCAAGATCTGCACACTGGTATTTCGGTTTTTGGGGCCGCGGGCGGCGACGGGGCCCGTGCGTC
CCAGCGCACATGTTCGGCGAGGCGGGGCCTGCGAGCGCGGCCACCGAGAATCGGACGGGGGTAGTCTCAA
GCTGGCCGGCCTGCTCTGGTGCCTGGCCTCGCGCCGCCGTGTATCGCCCCGCCCTGGGCGGCAAGGCTGG
CCCGGTCGGCACCAGTTGCGTGAGCGGAAAGATGGCCGCTTCCCGGCCCTGCTGCAGGGAGCTCAAAATG
GAGGACGCGGCGCTCGGGAGAGCGGGCGGGTGAGTCACCCACACAAAGGAAAAGGGCCTTTCCGTCCTCA
GCCGTCGCTTCATGTGACTCCACGGAGTACCGGGCGCCGTCCAGGCACCTCGATTAGTTCTCGAGCTTTT
GGAGTACGTCGTCTTTAGGTTGGGGGGAGGGGTTTTATGCGATGGAGTTTCCCCACACTGAGTGGGTGGA
GACTGAAGTTAGGCCAGCTTGGCACTTGATGTAATTCTCCTTGGAATTTGCCCTTTTTGAGTTTGGATCT
TGGTTCATTCTCAAGCCTCAGACAGTGGTTCAAAGTTTTTTTCTTCCATTTCAGGTGTCGTGAGAAGGGC
GAATTCGACCCAAGTTTGTACAAAAAAGCAGGCTGGATCCAGGTGCCACCATGGTGAGCGAGCTGATTAA
GGAGAACATGCACATGAAGCTGTACATGGAGGGCACCGTGAACAACCACCACTTCAAGTGCACATCCGAG
GGCGAAGGCAAGCCCTACGAGGGCACCCAGACCATGAGAATCAAGGCGGTCGAGGGCGGCCCTCTCCCCT
TCGCCTTCGACATCCTGGCTACCAGCTTCATGTACGGCAGCAAAACCTTCATCAACCACACCCAGGGCAT
CCCCGACTTCTTTAAGCAGTCCTTCCCCGAGGGCTTCACATGGGAGAGAGTCACCACATACGAAGATGGG
GGCGTGCTGACCGCTACCCAGGACACCAGCCTCCAGGACGGCTGCCTCATCTACAACGTCAAGATCAGAG
GGGTGAACTTCCCATCCAACGGCCCTGTGATGCAGAAGAAAACACTCGGCTGGGAGGCCTCCACCGAGAC
ACTGTACCCCGCTGACGGCGGCCTGGAAGGCAGAGCCGACATGGCCCTGAAGCTCGTGGGCGGGGGCCAC
CTGATCTGCAACCTTAAGACCACATACAGATCCAAGAAACCCGCTAAGAACCTCAAGATGCCCGGCGTCT
ACTATGTGGACAGGAGACTGGAAAGAATCAAGGAGGCCGACAAAGAGACATACGTCGAGCAGCACGAGGT
GGCTGTGGCCAGATACTGCGACCTCCCTAGCAAACTGGGGCACAAACTTAATTGAGAATTCTACCACCCA
GCTTTCTTGTACAAAGTGGTACGTCTCAAGACCAGAGGTCTCTGCTTTAAGAGGCGCGAATATAACACGG
TCGATCTGCGAATATAACACGGTCGATCTGCGAATATAACACGGTCGATCTGCGAATATAACACGGTCGA
TCTCAACCAGAAGAGACCTGTGCTTCACTCCTCAGGTGCAGGCTGCCTATCAGAAGGTGGTGGCTGGTGT
GGCCAATGCCCTGGCTCACAAATACCACTGAGATCTTTTTCCCTCTGCCAAAAATTATGGGGACATCATG
AAGCCCCTTGAGCATCTGACTTCTGGCTAATAAAGGAAATTTATTTTCATTGCAATAGTGTGTTGGAATT
TTTTGTGTCTCTCACTCGGAAGGACATATGGGAGGGCAAATCATTTAAAACATCAGAATGAGTATTTGGT
TTAGAGTTTGGCAACATATGCCCATATGCTGGCTGCCATGAACAAAGGTTGGCTATAAAGAGGTCATCAG
TATATGAAACAGCCCCCTGCTGTCCATTCCTTATTCCATAGAAAAGCCTTGACTTGAGGTTAGATTTTTT
TTATATTTTGTTTTGTGTTATTTTTTTCTTTAACATCCCTAAAATTTTCCTTACATGTTTTACTAGCCAG
ATTTTTCCTCCTCTCCTGACTACTCCCAGTCATAGCTGTCCCTCTTCTCTTATGGAGATCCCGAGCGGTG
CGTTTTTATGCTTGTAGTATTGTATAATGTTTTTAAGATCCAAGCTTCTGACCTCTTCTCTTCCTCCCAC
AGGGCCTCGAGACAATTGCATCGATGGTACCAGTGAAAGTCTGCAATGAATTCGAGTTGGCGCGCCTGTC
ATTCTAAATCTCTCTTTCAGCCTAAAGCTTTTTCCCCGTATCCCCCCAGGTGTCTGCAGGCTCAAAGAGC
AGCGAGAAGCGTTCAGAGGAAAGCGATCCCGTGCCACCTTCCCCGTGCCCGGGCTGTCCCCGCACGCTGC
CGGCTCGGGGATGCGGGGGGAGCGCCGGACCGGAGCGGAGCCCCGGGCGGCTCGCTGCTGCCCCCTAGCG
GGGGAGGGACGTAATTACATCCCTGGGGGCTTTGGGAGGGGGCTGTCCCCGTGAGCTCCCAGGCGCGCCT
GTCATTCTAAATCTCTCTTTCAGCCTAAAGCTTTTTCCCCGTATCCCCCCAGGTGTCTGCAGGCTCAAAG
AGCAGCGAGAAGCGTTCAGAGGAAAGCGATCCCGTGCCACCTTCCCCGTGCCCGGGCTGTCCCCGCACGC
TGCCGGCTCGGGGATGCGGGGGGAGCGCCGGACCGGAGCGGAGCCCCGGGCGGCTCGCTGCTGCCCCCTA
GCGGGGGAGGGACGTAATTACATCCCTGGGGGCTTTGGGGGGGGGCTGTCCCCGTGAGCTCCCAGGCGCG
CCAACTCGGTACCGTATCGATGTCGACGTTAACGCTAGTGATATCAACTTTGTATAGAAAAGTTGGCTCC
GAATTCGCCCTTGACAGCAGAGATCCAGTTTGGTTAATTAATTGGCTCCGGTGCCCGTCAGTGGGCAGAG
CGCACATCGCCCACAGTCCCCGAGAAGTTGTGGGGAGGGGTCGGCAATTGAACCGGTGCCTAGAGAAGGT
GGCGCGGGGTAAACTGGGAAAGTGATGTCGTGTACTGGCTCCGCCTTTTTCCCGAGGGTGGGGGAGAACC
GTATATAAGTGCAGTAGTCGCCGTGAACGTTCTTTTTCGCAACGGGTTTGCCGCCAGAACACAGGTAAGT
GCCGTGTGTGGTTCCCGCGGGCCTGGCCTCTTTACGGGTTATGGCCCTTGCGTGCCTTGAATTACTTCCA
CCTGGCTGCAGTACGTGATTCTTGATCCCGAGCTTCGGGTTGGAAGTGGGTGGGAGAGTTCGAGGCCTTG
CGCTTAAGGAGCCCCTTCGCCTCGTGCTTGAGTTGAGGCCTGGCCTGGGCGCTGGGGCCGCCGCGTGCGA
ATCTGGTGGCACCTTCGCGCCTGTCTCGCTGCTTTCGATAAGTCTCTAGCCATTTAAAATTTTTGATGAC
CTGCTGCGACGCTTTTTTTCTGGCAAGATAGTCTTGTAAATGCGGGCCAAGATCTGCACACTGGTATTTC
GGTTTTTGGGGCCGCGGGCGGCGACGGGGCCCGTGCGTCCCAGCGCACATGTTCGGCGAGGCGGGGCCTG
CGAGCGCGGCCACCGAGAATCGGACGGGGGTAGTCTCAAGCTGGCCGGCCTGCTCTGGTGCCTGGCCTCG
CGCCGCCGTGTATCGCCCCGCCCTGGGCGGCAAGGCTGGCCCGGTCGGCACCAGTTGCGTGAGCGGAAAG
ATGGCCGCTTCCCGGCCCTGCTGCAGGGAGCTCAAAATGGAGGACGCGGCGCTCGGGAGAGCGGGCGGGT
GAGTCACCCACACAAAGGAAAAGGGCCTTTCCGTCCTCAGCCGTCGCTTCATGTGACTCCACGGAGTACC
GGGCGCCGTCCAGGCACCTCGATTAGTTCTCGAGCTTTTGGAGTACGTCGTCTTTAGGTTGGGGGGAGGG
GTTTTATGCGATGGAGTTTCCCCACACTGAGTGGGTGGAGACTGAAGTTAGGCCAGCTTGGCACTTGATG
TAATTCTCCTTGGAATTTGCCCTTTTTGAGTTTGGATCTTGGTTCATTCTCAAGCCTCAGACAGTGGTTC
AAAGTTTTTTTCTTCCATTTCAGGTGTCGTGAGAAGGGCGAATTCGACCCAAGTTTGTACAAAAAAGCAG
GCTCGCCACCATGGTGAGCAAGGGCGAGGAGCTGTTCACCGGGGTGGTGCCCATCCTGGTCGAGCTGGAC
GGCGACGTAAACGGCCACAAGTTCAGCGTGAGGGGCGAGGGCGAGGGCGATGCCACCAACGGCAAGCTGA
CCCTGAAGTTCATCTGCACCACCGGCAAGCTGCCCGTGCCCTGGCCCACCCTCGTGACCACCCTGAGCCA
CGGCGTGCAGTGCTTCGCCCGCTACCCCGACCACATGAAGCAGCACGACTTCTTCAAGTCCGCCATGCCC
GAAGGCTACGTCCAGGAGCGCACCATCTTCTTCAAGGACGACGGCACCTACAAGACCCGCGCCGAGGTGA
AGTTCGAGGGCGACACCCTAGTGAACCGCATCGAGCTGAAGGGCGTCGACTTCAAGGAGGACGGCAACAT
CCTGGGGCACAAGCTGGAGTACAACTTCAACAGCCACAACATCTATATCATGGCCGTCAAGCAGAAGAAC
GGCATCAAGGTGAACTTCAAGATCCGCCACAACGTGGAGGACGGCAGCGTGCAGCTCGCCGACCACTACC
AGCAGAACACCCCCATCGGCGACGGCCCCGTGCTGCTGCCCGACAGCCACTACCTGAGCACCCAGTCCGT
GCTGAGCAAAGACCCCAACGAGAAGCGCGATCACATGGTCCTGCTGGAGTTCCGCACCGCCGCCGGGATC
ACTCTCGGCATGGACGAGCTGTACAAGTAATACCACCCAGCTTTCTTGTACAAAGTGGTACGCGTGAATT
CACTCCTCAGGTGCAGGCTGCCTATCAGAAGGTGGTGGCTGGTGTGGCCAATGCCCTGGCTCACAAATAC
CACTGAGATCTTTTTCCCTCTGCCAAAAATTATGGGGACATCATGAAGCCCCTTGAGCATCTGACTTCTG
GCTAATAAAGGAAATTTATTTTCATTGCAATAGTGTGTTGGAATTTTTTGTGTCTCTCACTCGGAAGGAC
ATATGGGAGGGCAAATCATTTAAAACATCAGAATGAGTATTTGGTTTAGAGTTTGGCAACATATGCCCAT
ATGCTGGCTGCCATGAACAAAGGTTGGCTATAAAGAGGTCATCAGTATATGAAACAGCCCCCTGCTGTCC
ATTCCTTATTCCATAGAAAAGCCTTGACTTGAGGTTAGATTTTTTTTATATTTTGTTTTGTGTTATTTTT
TTCTTTAACATCCCTAAAATTTTCCTTACATGTTTTACTAGCCAGATTTTTCCTCCTCTCCTGACTACTC
CCAGTCATAGCTGTCCCTCTTCTCTTATGGAGATCCCTCGACCTGCAGCCCAAGCTTGGCGTAATCATGG
TCATAGCTGTTTCCTGTGTGAAATTGTTATCCGCTCACAATTCCACACAACATACGAGCCGGAAGCATAA
AGTGTAAAGCCTGGGGTGCCTAATGAGTGAGCTAACTCACATTAATTGCGTTGCGCTCACTGCCCGCTTT
CCAGTCGGGAAACCTGTCGTGCCAGCGGATCGACAGTACTAAGCTTGGTCTAATACCCAATCTCTCGTCT
TATCCAGATGTTTTATACGCCTCTGGCCCGTGTCTCAAAATCTCTGATGTTACATTGCACAAGATAAAAT
AATATCATCATGAACAATAAAACTGTCTGCTTACATAAACAGTAATACAAGGGGTGTTATGAGCCATATT
CAACGGGAAACGTCGAGGCCGCGATTAAATTCCAACATGGATGCTGATTTATATGGGTATAAATGGGCTC
GCGATAATGTCGGGCAATCAGGTGCGACAATCTATCGCTTGTATGGGAAGCCCGATGCGCCAGAGTTGTT
TCTGAAACATGGCAAAGGTAGCGTTGCCAATGATGTTACAGATGAGATGGTCAGACTAAACTGGCTGACG
GAATTTATGCCTCTTCCGACCATCAAGCATTTTATCCGTACTCCTGATGATGCATGGTTACTCACCACTG
CGATCCCCGGAAAAACAGCATTCCAGGTATTAGAAGAATATCCTGATTCAGGTGAAAATATTGTTGATGC
GCTGGCAGTGTTCCTGCGCCGGTTGCATTCGATTCCTGTTTGTAATTGTCCTTTTAACAGCGATCGCGTA
TTTCGTCTCGCTCAGGCGCAATCACGAATGAATAACGGTTTGGTTGATGCGAGTGATTTTGATGACGAGC
GTAATGGCTGGCCTGTTGAACAAGTCTGGAAAGAAATGCATAAACTTTTGCCATTCTCACCGGATTCAGT
CGTCACTCATGGTGATTTCTCACTTGATAACCTTATTTTTGACGAGGGGAAATTAATAGGTTGTATTGAT
GTTGGACGAGTCGGAATCGCAGACCGATACCAGGATCTTGCCATCCTATGGAACTGCCTCGGTGAGTTTT
CTCCTTCATTACAGAAACGGCTTTTTCAAAAATATGGTATTGATAATCCTGATATGAATAAATTGCAGTT
TCATTTGATGCTCGATGAGTTTTTCTAATCAGAATTGGTTAATTGGTTGTAACACTGGCAGAGCATTACG
CTGACTTGACGGGACGGCGCAAGCTCATGACCAAAATCCCTTAACGTGAGTTACGCGTCGTTCCACTGAG
CGTCAGAGGTATCACTAGTATTACAGAGGTAAGTTATAACAGTCGCCTAACCC
