>Addgene plasmid #103487 | LSB-hsa-miR-369-5p | depositor partial sequence | sequence record 196024 | hsa-miR-369-5p target
GCGAATATAACACGGTCGATCT
