>Addgene plasmid #103487 | LSB-hsa-miR-369-5p | addgene partial sequence | sequence record 271025 | mKate2-F 5'-ACCCGCTAAGAACCTCAAGA-3'
TCAAGGAGGCCGACAAAGAGACATACGTCGAGCAGCACGAGGTGGCTGTGGCCAGATACTGCGACCTCCC
TAGCAAACTGGGGCACAAACTTAATTGAGAATTCTACCACCCAGCTTTCTTGTACAAAGTGGTACGTCTC
AAGACCAGAGGTCTCTGCTTTAAGAGGCGCGAATATAACACGGTCGATCTGCGAATATAACACGGTCGAT
CTGCGAATATAACACGGTCGATCTGCGAATATAACACGGTCGATCTCAACCAGAAGAGACCTGTGCTTCA
CTCCTCAGGTGCAGGCTGCCTATCAGAAGGTGGTGGCTGGTGTGGCCAATGCCCTGGCTCACAAATACCA
CTGAGATCTTTTTCCCTCTGCCAAAAATTATGGGGACATCATGAAGCCCCTTGAGCATCTGACTTCTGGC
TAATAAAGGAAATTTATTTTCATTGCAATAGTGTGTTGGAATTTTTTGTGTCTCTCACTCGGAAGGACAT
ATGGGAGGGCAAATCATTTAAAACATCA
